Addgene plasmid #90704: H2AFZ B1.3 gRNA
Purpose: 3rd generation lentiviral gRNA plasmid targeting human H2AFZ
Depositing lab: Iain Cheeseman. Depositing organization: Whitehead Institute for Biomedical Research. Publication: Large-Scale Analysis of CRISPR/Cas9 Cell-Cycle Knockouts Reveals the Diversity of p53-Dependent Responses to Cell-Cycle Defects. McKinley KL, Cheeseman IM. Dev Cell. 2017 Feb 27;40(4):405-420.e2. doi: 10.1016/j.devcel.2017.01.012. Epub 2017 Feb 16. PubMed 28216383.
Backbone
  Vector backbone: pLenti-sgRNA
  Backbone manufacturer: Eric Lander & David Sabatini labs (Addgene plasmid #71409)
  Backbone size w/o insert (bp): 9151
  Vector type: Lentiviral, CRISPR
  Selectable markers: Puromycin
Growth in bacteria
  Bacterial resistance: Ampicillin, 100 μg/mL
  Growth temperature: 37°C
  Growth strain: NEB Stable
  Copy number: Unknown
Gene/Insert
  Gene/Insert name: H2AFZ (Guide Designation B1.3) (alt name: pKMKO series)
  gRNA/shRNA sequence: CACCGACTGGTCGTCCTAGATTTT
  Species: H. sapiens (human)
  Promoter: U6
  Cloning method: Restriction Enzyme; 5′ cloning site BsmBI (destroyed during cloning); 3′ cloning site BsmBI (destroyed during cloning)
  Sequencing primers: 5′ hU6-F (5'-GAGGGCCTATTTCCCATGATT-3'); 3′ EF1a-R (5'-CACGGCGACTACTGCACTTA-3')
Terms and licenses: Academic/Nonprofit Terms; Industry Terms: Not Available to Industry
Depositor comments: Please note that gRNA target sequence listed is not strictly the 20nt spacer sequence, but also contains the 5' BsmBI overhang. For more information about knockout human cell lines generated using this plasmid, please see http://cellcycleknockouts.wi.mit.edu/ .
How to cite: H2AFZ B1.3 gRNA was a gift from Iain Cheeseman (Addgene plasmid # 90704 ; http://n2t.net/addgene:90704 ; RRID:Addgene_90704)
