[The description below was written by a language model from this plasmid's Addgene catalogue record and pLannotate feature annotations shown in this document.]
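Description:
H2AFZ B1.3 gRNA is a third-generation lentiviral CRISPR guide RNA plasmid built on the pLenti-sgRNA backbone and designed to target the human H2AFZ gene, which encodes the histone variant H2A.Z. It is propagated in E. coli through a high-copy ColE1/pUC-type origin with ampicillin selection (AmpR), and also carries an f1 origin and an SV40 origin. The guide oligonucleotide was inserted between two BsmBI sites that were destroyed during cloning. This places the spacer directly downstream of the human U6 RNA polymerase III promoter and upstream of the S. pyogenes sgRNA scaffold, which the feature table annotates as a tracrRNA fragment. The plasmid does not encode Cas9, so the nuclease must be supplied separately, for example by a Cas9-expressing cell line.

The viral portion has the usual third-generation, self-inactivating layout. An RSV promoter drives a truncated HIV-1 5' LTR, making genomic RNA production Tat-independent. This is followed by the Ψ packaging signal with a partial gag sequence, the RRE for Rev-dependent nuclear export, and a cPPT/CTS element. A ΔU3 3' LTR followed by an SV40 polyadenylation signal closes the transfer cassette. Downstream of the sgRNA unit, an EF-1α core promoter expresses puromycin N-acetyltransferase for selecting transduced mammalian cells, and a WPRE enhances transcript expression.

The depositor's publication used these guides in a large-scale analysis of CRISPR/Cas9 cell-cycle gene knockouts in human cells. The sequenced record is 7,301 nt, whereas the catalogue lists the backbone without insert as 9,151 bp. The record does not explain the discrepancy.
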