Features (pLannotate 1.2.2; 28 found; start..end, strand, type, name):
      5..62      +  rep_origin     RSF ori (fragment): Plasmids containing the RSF 1030 origin of replication can be propagated in E. coli cells that contain additional plasmids with compatible origins.
     64..156     +  CDS            lacI (fragment): lac repressor; lacI; The lac repressor binds to the lac operator to inhibit transcription in E. coli. This inhibition can be relieved by adding lactose or isopropyl-β-D-thiogalactopyranoside (IPTG).
    169..190     +  protein_bind   CAP binding site: CAP binding activates transcription in the presence of cAMP. E. coli catabolite activator protein
    205..235     +  promoter       lac promoter: promoter for the E. coli lac operon
    243..259     +  protein_bind   lac operator: The lac repressor binds to the lac operator to inhibit transcription in E. coli. This inhibition can be relieved by adding lactose or isopropyl-β-D-thiogalactopyranoside (IPTG). lac repressor encoded by lacI
    304..322     +  promoter       T3 promoter: promoter for bacteriophage T3 RNA polymerase
    350..576     +  promoter       RSV promoter: Rous sarcoma virus enhancer/promoter
    577..757     +  LTR            5' LTR (truncated): truncated 5' long terminal repeat (LTR) from HIV-1
    804..929     +  misc_feature   HIV-1 Ψ: packaging signal of human immunodeficiency virus type 1
    913..1276    +  CDS            HIV-1 gag (fragment): gag protein from human immunodeficiency virus 1; gag
   1422..1655    +  misc_feature   RRE: The Rev response element (RRE) of HIV-1 allows for Rev-dependent mRNA export from the nucleus to the cytoplasm.
   2032..2058    +  CDS            Rev (fragment): human immunodeficiency virus 1 (HIV-1) Rev protein; rev; enhances nuclear export of unspliced and incompletely spliced viral mRNAs
   2062..2302    +  promoter       U6 promoter: RNA polymerase III promoter for human U6 snRNA
   2349..2416    +  misc_RNA       tracrRNA (fragment): trans-activating CRISPR RNA for the Streptococcus pyogenes CRISPR/Cas9 system
   2465..2582    +  misc_feature   cPPT/CTS: central polypurine tract and central termination sequence of HIV-1
   2651..2862    +  promoter       EF-1α core promoter: core promoter for human elongation factor EF-1α
   2888..3487    +  CDS            PuroR (fragment): puromycin N-acetyltransferase; pac from Streptomyces; confers resistance to puromycin
   3503..4091    +  misc_feature   WPRE: woodchuck hepatitis virus posttranscriptional regulatory element
   4142..4161    +  misc_feature   cPPT/CTS (fragment): central polypurine tract and central termination sequence of HIV-1
   4163..4396    +  LTR            3' LTR (ΔU3): self-inactivating 3' long terminal repeat (LTR) from HIV-1
   4474..4595    +  polyA_signal   SV40 poly(A) signal: SV40 polyadenylation signal
   4635..4770    +  rep_origin     SV40 ori: SV40 origin of replication
   4791..4809    -  promoter       T7 promoter: promoter for bacteriophage T7 RNA polymerase
   4817..4972    +  CDS            lacZα (fragment): LacZα fragment of β-galactosidase; lacZ fragment
   4977..5405    +  rep_origin     f1 ori (sequence partly withheld): f1 bacteriophage origin of replication; arrow indicates direction of (+) strand synthesis
   5458..5562    +  promoter       AmpR promoter: bla
   5563..6423    +  CDS            AmpR: β-lactamase; bla; confers resistance to ampicillin, carbenicillin, and related antibiotics
   6594..7182    +  rep_origin     ori: high-copy-number ColE1/pMB1/pBR322/pUC origin of replication
>Addgene plasmid #90704 | H2AFZ B1.3 gRNA | addgene full sequence | sequence record 183204 | Addgene NGS Result
TGATACCGCTCGCCGCAGCCGAACGACCGAGCGCAGCGAGTCAGTGAGCGAGGAAGCGGAAGAGCGCCCA
ATACGCAAACCGCCTCTCCCCGCGCGTTGGCCGATTCATTAATGCAGCTGGCACGACAGGTTTCCCGACT
GGAAAGCGGGCAGTGAGCGCAACGCAATTAATGTGAGTTAGCTCACTCATTAGGCACCCCAGGCTTTACA
CTTTATGCTTCCGGCTCGTATGTTGTGTGGAATTGTGAGCGGATAACAATTTCACACAGGAAACAGCTAT
GACCATGATTACGCCAAGCGCGCAATTAACCCTCACTAAAGGGAACAAAAGCTGGAGCTGCAAGCTTAAT
GTAGTCTTATGCAATACTCTTGTAGTCTTGCAACATGGTAACGATGAGTTAGCAACATGCCTTACAAGGA
GAGAAAAAGCACCGTGCATGCCGATTGGTGGAAGTAAGGTGGTACGATCGTGCCTTATTAGGAAGGCAAC
AGACGGGTCTGACATGGATTGGACGAACCACTGAATTGCCGCATTGCAGAGATATTGTATTTAAGTGCCT
AGCTCGATACATAAACGGGTCTCTCTGGTTAGACCAGATCTGAGCCTGGGAGCTCTCTGGCTAACTAGGG
AACCCACTGCTTAAGCCTCAATAAAGCTTGCCTTGAGTGCTTCAAGTAGTGTGTGCCCGTCTGTTGTGTG
ACTCTGGTAACTAGAGATCCCTCAGACCCTTTTAGTCAGTGTGGAAAATCTCTAGCAGTGGCGCCCGAAC
AGGGACTTGAAAGCGAAAGGGAAACCAGAGGAGCTCTCTCGACGCAGGACTCGGCTTGCTGAAGCGCGCA
CGGCAAGAGGCGAGGGGCGGCGACTGGTGAGTACGCCAAAAATTTTGACTAGCGGAGGCTAGAAGGAGAG
AGATGGGTGCGAGAGCGTCAGTATTAAGCGGGGGAGAATTAGATCGCGATGGGAAAAAATTCGGTTAAGG
CCAGGGGGAAAGAAAAAATATAAATTAAAACATATAGTATGGGCAAGCAGGGAGCTAGAACGATTCGCAG
TTAATCCTGGCCTGTTAGAAACATCAGAAGGCTGTAGACAAATACTGGGACAGCTACAACCATCCCTTCA
GACAGGATCAGAAGAACTTAGATCATTATATAATACAGTAGCAACCCTCTATTGTGTGCATCAAAGGATA
GAGATAAAAGACACCAAGGAAGCTTTAGACAAGATAGAGGAAGAGCAAAACAAAAGTAAGACCACCGCAC
AGCAAGCGGCCGCTGATCTTCAGACCTGGAGGAGGAGATATGAGGGACAATTGGAGAAGTGAATTATATA
AATATAAAGTAGTAAAAATTGAACCATTAGGAGTAGCACCCACCAAGGCAAAGAGAAGAGTGGTGCAGAG
AGAAAAAAGAGCAGTGGGAATAGGAGCTTTGTTCCTTGGGTTCTTGGGAGCAGCAGGAAGCACTATGGGC
GCAGCGTCAATGACGCTGACGGTACAGGCCAGACAATTATTGTCTGGTATAGTGCAGCAGCAGAACAATT
TGCTGAGGGCTATTGAGGCGCAACAGCATCTGTTGCAACTCACAGTCTGGGGCATCAAGCAGCTCCAGGC
AAGAATCCTGGCTGTGGAAAGATACCTAAAGGATCAACAGCTCCTGGGGATTTGGGGTTGCTCTGGAAAA
CTCATTTGCACCACTGCTGTGCCTTGGAATGCTAGTTGGAGTAATAAATCTCTGGAACAGATTTGGAATC
ACACGACCTGGATGGAGTGGGACAGAGAAATTAACAATTACACAAGCTTAATACACTCCTTAATTGAAGA
ATCGCAAAACCAGCAAGAAAAGAATGAACAAGAATTATTGGAATTAGATAAATGGGCAAGTTTGTGGAAT
TGGTTTAACATAACAAATTGGCTGTGGTATATAAAATTATTCATAATGATAGTAGGAGGCTTGGTAGGTT
TAAGAATAGTTTTTGCTGTACTTTCTATAGTGAATAGAGTTAGGCAGGGATATTCACCATTATCGTTTCA
GACCCACCTCCCAACCCCGAGGGGACCCAGAGAGGGCCTATTTCCCATGATTCCTTCATATTTGCATATA
CGATACAAGGCTGTTAGAGAGATAATTAGAATTAATTTGACTGTAAACACAAAGATATTAGTACAAAATA
CGTGACGTAGAAAGTAATAATTTCTTGGGTAGTTTGCAGTTTTAAAATTATGTTTTAAAATGGACTATCA
TATGCTTACCGTAACTTGAAAGTATTTCGATTTCTTGGCTTTATATATCTTGTGGAAAGGACGAAACACC
GACTGGTCGTCCTAGATTTTGTTTAAGAGCTATGCTGGAAACAGCATAGCAAGTTTAAATAAGGCTAGTC
CGTTATCAACTTGAAAAAGTGGCACCGAGTCGGTGCTTTTTTTGAATTCTAGATCTTGAGACAAATGGCA
GTATTCATCCACAATTTTAAAAGAAAAGGGGGGATTGGGGGGTACAGTGCAGGGGAAAGAATAGTAGACA
TAATAGCAACAGACATACAAACTAAAGAATTACAAAAACAAATTACAAAAATTCAAAATTTTCGGGTTTA
TTACAGGGACAGCAGAGATCCACTTTGGCGCCGGCTCGAGTGGCTCCGGTGCCCGTCAGTGGGCAGAGCG
CACATCGCCCACAGTCCCCGAGAAGTTGGGGGGAGGGGTCGGCAATTGAACCGGTGCCTAGAGAAGGTGG
CGCGGGGTAAACTGGGAAAGTGATGTCGTGTACTGGCTCCGCCTTTTTCCCGAGGGTGGGGGAGAACCGT
ATATAAGTGCAGTAGTCGCCGTGAACGTTCTTTTTCGCAACGGGTTTGCCGCCAGAACACAGGTGTCGTG
ACGCGGGATCCGCCACCATGACCGAGTACAAGCCCACGGTGCGCCTCGCCACCCGCGACGACGTCCCCAG
GGCCGTACGCACCCTCGCCGCCGCGTTCGCCGACTACCCCGCCACGCGCCACACCGTCGATCCGGACCGC
CACATCGAGCGGGTCACCGAGCTGCAAGAACTCTTCCTCACGCGCGTCGGGCTCGACATCGGCAAGGTGT
GGGTCGCGGACGACGGCGCCGCGGTGGCGGTCTGGACCACGCCGGAGAGCGTCGAAGCGGGGGCGGTGTT
CGCCGAGATCGGCCCGCGCATGGCCGAGTTGAGCGGTTCCCGGCTGGCCGCGCAGCAACAGATGGAAGGC
CTCCTGGCGCCGCACCGGCCCAAGGAGCCCGCGTGGTTCCTGGCCACCGTCGGAGTCTCGCCCGACCACC
AGGGCAAGGGTCTGGGCAGCGCCGTCGTGCTCCCCGGAGTGGAGGCGGCCGAGCGCGCCGGGGTGCCCGC
CTTCCTGGAGACCTCCGCGCCCCGCAACCTCCCCTTCTACGAGCGGCTCGGCTTCACCGTCACCGCCGAC
GTCGAGGTGCCCGAAGGACCGCGCACCTGGTGCATGACCCGCAAGCCCGGTGCCTGAACGCGTTAAGTCG
ACAATCAACCTCTGGATTACAAAATTTGTGAAAGATTGACTGGTATTCTTAACTATGTTGCTCCTTTTAC
GCTATGTGGATACGCTGCTTTAATGCCTTTGTATCATGCTATTGCTTCCCGTATGGCTTTCATTTTCTCC
TCCTTGTATAAATCCTGGTTGCTGTCTCTTTATGAGGAGTTGTGGCCCGTTGTCAGGCAACGTGGCGTGG
TGTGCACTGTGTTTGCTGACGCAACCCCCACTGGTTGGGGCATTGCCACCACCTGTCAGCTCCTTTCCGG
GACTTTCGCTTTCCCCCTCCCTATTGCCACGGCGGAACTCATCGCCGCCTGCCTTGCCCGCTGCTGGACA
GGGGCTCGGCTGTTGGGCACTGACAATTCCGTGGTGTTGTCGGGGAAATCATCGTCCTTTCCTTGGCTGC
TCGCCTGTGTTGCCACCTGGATTCTGCGCGGGACGTCCTTCTGCTACGTCCCTTCGGCCCTCAATCCAGC
GGACCTTCCTTCCCGCGGCCTGCTGCCGGCTCTGCGGCCTCTTCCGCGTCTTCGCCTTCGCCCTCAGACG
AGTCGGATCTCCCTTTGGGCCGCCTCCCCGCGTCGACTTTAAGACCAATGACTTACAAGGCAGCTGTAGA
TCTTAGCCACTTTTTAAAAGAAAAGGGGGGACTGGAAGGGCTAATTCACTCCCAACGAAGACAAGATCTG
CTTTTTGCTTGTACTGGGTCTCTCTGGTTAGACCAGATCTGAGCCTGGGAGCTCTCTGGCTAACTAGGGA
ACCCACTGCTTAAGCCTCAATAAAGCTTGCCTTGAGTGCTTCAAGTAGTGTGTGCCCGTCTGTTGTGTGA
CTCTGGTAACTAGAGATCCCTCAGACCCTTTTAGTCAGTGTGGAAAATCTCTAGCAGTACGTATAGTAGT
TCATGTCATCTTATTATTCAGTATTTATAACTTGCAAAGAAATGAATATCAGAGAGTGAGAGGAACTTGT
TTATTGCAGCTTATAATGGTTACAAATAAAGCAATAGCATCACAAATTTCACAAATAAAGCATTTTTTTC
ACTGCATTCTAGTTGTGGTTTGTCCAAACTCATCAATGTATCTTATCATGTCTGGCTCTAGCTATCCCGC
CCCTAACTCCGCCCATCCCGCCCCTAACTCCGCCCAGTTCCGCCCATTCTCCGCCCCATGGCTGACTAAT
TTTTTTTATTTATGCAGAGGCCGAGGCCGCCTCGGCCTCTGAGCTATTCCAGAAGTAGTGAGGAGGCTTT
TTTGGAGGCCTAGGGACGTACCCAATTCGCCCTATAGTGAGTCGTATTACGCGCGCTCACTGGCCGTCGT
TTTACAACGTCGTGACTGGGAAAACCCTGGCGTTACCCAACTTAATCGCCTTGCAGCACATCCCCCTTTC
GCCAGCTGGCGTAATAGCGAAGAGGCCCGCACCGATCGCCCTTCCCAACAGTTGCGCAGCCTGAATGGCG
AATGGG
[124 nt withheld, positions 4977-5100]
C
[91 nt withheld, positions 5102-5192]
A
[49 nt withheld, positions 5194-5242]
CCTTTGACGTTGGAGTCCACGTTCTTT
[37 nt withheld, positions 5270-5306]
ACCCTATCTCGGTCTATTCTTTTGATTTATAAGGGATTTTGCCGATTTCGGCCTATTGGTTAAAAAATGA
GCTGATTTAACAAAAATTTAACGCGAATTTTAACAAAATATTAACGCTTACAATTTAGGTGGCACTTTTC
GGGGAAATGTGCGCGGAACCCCTATTTGTTTATTTTTCTAAATACATTCAAATATGTATCCGCTCATGAG
ACAATAACCCTGATAAATGCTTCAATAATATTGAAAAAGGAAGAGTATGAGTATTCAACATTTCCGTGTC
GCCCTTATTCCCTTTTTTGCGGCATTTTGCCTTCCTGTTTTTGCTCACCCAGAAACGCTGGTGAAAGTAA
AAGATGCTGAAGATCAGTTGGGTGCACGAGTGGGTTACATCGAACTGGATCTCAACAGCGGTAAGATCCT
TGAGAGTTTTCGCCCCGAAGAACGTTTTCCAATGATGAGCACTTTTAAAGTTCTGCTATGTGGCGCGGTA
TTATCCCGTATTGACGCCGGGCAAGAGCAACTCGGTCGCCGCATACACTATTCTCAGAATGACTTGGTTG
AGTACTCACCAGTCACAGAAAAGCATCTTACGGATGGCATGACAGTAAGAGAATTATGCAGTGCTGCCAT
AACCATGAGTGATAACACTGCGGCCAACTTACTTCTGACAACGATCGGAGGACCGAAGGAGCTAACCGCT
TTTTTGCACAACATGGGGGATCATGTAACTCGCCTTGATCGTTGGGAACCGGAGCTGAATGAAGCCATAC
CAAACGACGAGCGTGACACCACGATGCCTGTAGCAATGGCAACAACGTTGCGCAAACTATTAACTGGCGA
ACTACTTACTCTAGCTTCCCGGCAACAATTAATAGACTGGATGGAGGCGGATAAAGTTGCAGGACCACTT
CTGCGCTCGGCCCTTCCGGCTGGCTGGTTTATTGCTGATAAATCTGGAGCCGGTGAGCGTGGGTCTCGCG
GTATCATTGCAGCACTGGGGCCAGATGGTAAGCCCTCCCGTATCGTAGTTATCTACACGACGGGGAGTCA
GGCAACTATGGATGAACGAAATAGACAGATCGCTGAGATAGGTGCCTCACTGATTAAGCATTGGTAACTG
TCAGACCAAGTTTACTCATATATACTTTAGATTGATTTAAAACTTCATTTTTAATTTAAAAGGATCTAGG
TGAAGATCCTTTTTGATAATCTCATGACCAAAATCCCTTAACGTGAGTTTTCGTTCCACTGAGCGTCAGA
CCCCGTAGAAAAGATCAAAGGATCTTCTTGAGATCCTTTTTTTCTGCGCGTAATCTGCTGCTTGCAAACA
AAAAAACCACCGCTACCAGCGGTGGTTTGTTTGCCGGATCAAGAGCTACCAACTCTTTTTCCGAAGGTAA
CTGGCTTCAGCAGAGCGCAGATACCAAATACTGTTCTTCTAGTGTAGCCGTAGTTAGGCCACCACTTCAA
GAACTCTGTAGCACCGCCTACATACCTCGCTCTGCTAATCCTGTTACCAGTGGCTGCTGCCAGTGGCGAT
AAGTCGTGTCTTACCGGGTTGGACTCAAGACGATAGTTACCGGATAAGGCGCAGCGGTCGGGCTGAACGG
GGGGTTCGTGCACACAGCCCAGCTTGGAGCGAACGACCTACACCGAACTGAGATACCTACAGCGTGAGCT
ATGAGAAAGCGCCACGCTTCCCGAAGGGAGAAAGGCGGACAGGTATCCGGTAAGCGGCAGGGTCGGAACA
GGAGAGCGCACGAGGGAGCTTCCAGGGGGAAACGCCTGGTATCTTTATAGTCCTGTCGGGTTTCGCCACC
TCTGACTTGAGCGTCGATTTTTGTGATGCTCGTCAGGGGGGCGGAGCCTATGGAAAAACGCCAGCAACGC
GGCCTTTTTACGGTTCCTGGCCTTTTGCTGGCCTTTTGCTCACATGTTCTTTCCTGCGTTATCCCCTGAT
TCTGTGGATAACCGTATTACCGCCTTTGAGTGAGC
